Addgene plasmid #57461: mEos3.2-Homer1-N-18
Purpose: Localization: Membrane Adaptor, Excitation: 507 / 572, Emission: 516 / 580
Depositing lab: Michael Davidson. Depositing organization: Florida State University, Tallahassee.
Backbone
  Vector backbone: mEos3.2-N1
  Backbone size w/o insert (bp): 4750
  Vector type: Mammalian Expression
  Selectable markers: Neomycin (select with G418)
Growth in bacteria
  Bacterial resistance: Kanamycin, 50 μg/mL
  Growth temperature: 37°C
  Growth strain: DH5alpha
  Copy number: High Copy
Gene/Insert
  Gene/Insert name: Homer1 (alt name: NM_031707.1)
  Species: R. norvegicus (rat)
  Entrez Gene: Homer1 (a.k.a. HOMER1F, Vesl-1)
  Promoter: CMV
  Tag / fusion protein: mEos3.2 (C terminal on backbone)
  Cloning method: Unknown
  Sequencing primers: 5′ CMV-F; 3′ SV40pA-R
Terms and licenses: Academic/Nonprofit Terms; Industry Terms
Depositor comments: . Excitation = 507 / 572; Emission = 516 / 580
How to cite: mEos3.2-Homer1-N-18 was a gift from Michael Davidson (Addgene plasmid # 57461 ; http://n2t.net/addgene:57461 ; RRID:Addgene_57461)
