[The description below was written by a language model from this plasmid's Addgene catalogue record.]
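Description:
mEos3.2-Homer1-N-18 is a mammalian expression plasmid built on the mEos3.2-N1 backbone (about 4.75 kb without the insert), an N1-style fusion vector in which a gene of interest is placed upstream of the fluorescent protein coding sequence. It is maintained as a high-copy plasmid in E. coli under kanamycin selection. It also carries a neomycin resistance marker, so transfected mammalian cells can be selected with G418. No feature table accompanies the record, so the replication origins and the promoters driving the resistance marker are not itemised. The listed 3′ sequencing primer does imply an SV40 polyadenylation signal downstream of the fusion.

The payload is rat (R. norvegicus) Homer1, also known as Vesl-1, expressed from the CMV promoter for strong constitutive transcription in mammalian cells. mEos3.2 is supplied by the backbone and fused to the C-terminus of Homer1. The "N-18" in the name probably refers to the N1-type orientation and an 18-residue linker between the two proteins, but the record does not state this, and the cloning method is listed as unknown.

mEos3.2 is a monomeric photoconvertible fluorescent protein. The record gives excitation/emission of 507/516 nm for the green state and 572/580 nm for the red state reached after photoconversion. The stated purpose is a localization marker classed as a membrane adaptor, consistent with Homer1's general role as a scaffolding protein. The fusion therefore lets Homer1 distribution be followed in live or fixed cells. Photoconvertible tags of this kind are also commonly used for tracking selected protein pools and for single-molecule localization microscopy, although the record does not name a specific application.
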