>Addgene plasmid #57461 | mEos3.2-Homer1-N-18 | depositor partial sequence | sequence record 88594 | insert sequence
ACAAGCTAGGTGACGTCAGATCCGCTAGCGCCACCATGGGGGAACAACCTATCTTCAGCACTCGAGCTCA
TGTCTTCCAGATCGACCCAAACACAAAGAAGAACTGGGTACCCACCAGCAAGCATGCAGTTACTGTGTCT
TATTTCTATGACAGCACAAGGAATGTGTATAGGATAATCAGTTTAGACGGCTCAAAGGCAATAATAAATA
GCACCATCACTCCAAACATGACATTTACTAAAACATCTCAAAAGTTTGGCCAATGGGCTGATAGCCGGGC
AAACACTGTTTATGGACTGGGATTCTCCTCTGAGCATCATCTCTCAAAATTTGCAGAAAAGTTTCAGGAA
TTTAAAGAAGCTGCTCGGCTGGCAAAGGAGAAGTCGCAGGAGAAGATGGAACTGACCAGTACCCCTTCAC
AGGAATCAGCAGGAGGAGATCTTCAGTCTCCTTTAACACCAGAAAGTATCAATGGGACAGATGATGAGAG
AACACCCGATGTGACACAGAACTCAGAGCCAAGGGCTGAGCCAGCTCAGAATGCATTGCCATTTTCACAT
AGTGCCGGGGATCGAACCCAGGGCCTCTCTCATGCTAGTTCAGCCATCAGCAAACACTGGGAGGCTGAAC
TAGCCACGCTCAAGGGGAACAATGCCAAGCTCACCGCAGCGCTGCTGGAGTCCACTGCCAACGTGAAGCA
GTGGAAGCAACAGCTGGCTGCCTACCAGGAGGAGGCAGAGCGGCTGCACAAGCGGGTCACGGAGCTGGAA
TGTGTTAGTAGTCAAGCAAACGCGGTGCACAGCCACAAGACAGAGCTGAGTCAGACAGTGCAGGAGCTGG
AAGAGACCCTAAAAGTAAAGGAAGAGGAAATAGAAAGATTAAAACAAGAAATTGATAACGCCAGAGAACT
TCAAGAACAGAGGGACTCTTTGACTCAGAAACTACAGGAAGTTGAGATTCGAAATAAAGACCTGGAGGGG
CAGCTGTCGGAGCTGGAGCAGCGCCTGGAGAAGAGCCAGAGCGAGCAGGACGCTTTCCGCAGTAACCTGA
AGACTCTCCTAGAGATTCTGGACGGGAAAATATTTGAACTAACAGAATTGCGGGATAATTTGGCCAAGCT
ACTAGAATGCAGCGGGTCCAGCGGTTCTAGCGGCTCCGGGAGTGGAGGGGATCCACCGGTCGCCACCATG
AGTGCGATTAAGCCAGACATGAAGATCAAACTCCGTATGGAAGGCAACGTAAACGGGCACCACTTTGTGA
TCGACGGAGATGGTACAGGCAAGCCTTTTGAGGGAAAACAGAGTATGGATCTTGAAGTCAAAGAGGGCGG
ACCTCTGCCTTTTGCCTTTGATATCCTGACCACTGCATTCCATTACGGCAACAGGGTATTCGCCAAATAT
CCAGACAACATACAAGACTATTTTAAGCAGTCGTTTCCTAAGGGGTATTCGTGGGAACGAAGCTTGACTT
TCGAAGACGGGGGCATTTGCAACGCCAGAAACGACATAACAATGGAAGGGGACACTTTCTATAATAAAGT
TCGATTTTATGGTACCAACTTTCCCGCCAATGGTCCAGTTATGCAGAAGAAGACGCTGAAATGGGAGCCC
TCCACTGAGAAAATGTATGTGCGTGATGGAGTGCTGACGGGTGATATTGAGATGGCTTTGTTGCTTGAAG
GAAATGCCCATTACCGATGTGACTTCAGAACTACTTACAAAGCTAAGGAGAAGGGTGTCAAGTTACCAGG
CGCCCACTTTGTGGACCACTGCATTGAGATTTTAAGCCATGACAAAGATTACAACAAGGTTAAGCTGTAT
GAGCATGCTGTTGCTCATTCTGGATTGCCTGACAATGCCAGACGATAAGCGGCCGCGACTCTTAGATCAT
AATCAGCCATACCACATTGTAAGAAAGAAATCTC
