>Addgene plasmid #57461 | mEos3.2-Homer1-N-18 | addgene partial sequence | sequence record 124752 | AllEos-R 5'-GTACCATCTCCGTCGATCAC-3'
TACGGAGTTTGATCTTCATGTCTGGCTTAATCGCACTCATGGTGGCGACCGGTGGATCCCCTCCACTCCC
GGAGCCGCTAGAACCGCTGGACCCGCTGCATTCTAGTAGCTTGGCCAAATTATCCCGCAATTCTGTTAGT
TCAAATATTTTCCCGTCCAGAATCTCTAGGAGAGTCTTCAGGTTACTGCGGAAAGCGTCCTGCTCGCTCT
GGCTCTTCTCCAGGCGCTGCTCCAGCTCCGACAGCTGCCCCTCCAGGTCTTTATTTCGAATCTCAACTTC
CTGTAGTTTCTGAGTCAAAGAGTCCCTCTGTTCTTGAAGTTCTCTGGCGTTATCAATTTCTTGTTTTAAT
CTTTCTATTTCCTCTTCCTTTACTTTTAGGGTCTCTTCCAGCTCCTGCACTGTCTGACTCAGCTCTGTCT
TGTGGCTGTGCACCGCGTTTGCTTGACTACTAACACATTCCAGCTCCGTGACCCGCTTGTGCAGCCGCTC
TGCCTCCTCCTGGTAGGCAGCCAGCTGTTGCTTCCACTGCTTCACGTTGGCAGTGGACTCCAGCAGCGCT
GCGGTGAGCTTGGCATTGTTCCCCTTGAGCGTGGCTAGTTCAGCCTCCCAGTGTTTGCTGATGGCTGAAC
TAGCATGAGAGAGGCCCTGGGTTCGATCCCCGGCACTATGTGAAAATGGCAATGCATTCTGAGCTGGCTC
AGCCCTTGGCTCTGAGTTCTGTGTCACATCGGGTGTTCTCTCATCATCTGTCCCATTGATACTTTCTGGT
GTTAAAGGAGACTGAAGATCTCCTCCTGCTGATTCCTGTGAAGGGGTACTGGTCAGTTCCATCTTCTCCT
GCGACTTCTCCTTTGCCAGCCGAGCAG
